Addgene plasmid #235475: pHK326
Purpose: Inducible gene VIII by Ptac promoter
Depositing lab: Yolanda Schaerli. Depositing organization: Universite de Lausanne (UNIL). Publication: Engineering intercellular communication using M13 phagemid and CRISPR-based gene regulation for multicellular computing in Escherichia coli. Kusumawardhani H, Zoppi F, Avendano R, Schaerli Y. Nat Commun. 2025 Apr 15;16(1):3569. doi: 10.1038/s41467-025-58760-z. PubMed 40234414.
Backbone
  Vector backbone: pCDF
  Vector type: Bacterial Expression
Growth in bacteria
  Bacterial resistance: Spectinomycin, 50 μg/mL
  Growth temperature: 37°C
  Growth strain: DH5alpha
  Copy number: High Copy
Gene/Insert
  Gene/Insert name: phage M13 geneVIII
  Species: Escherichia coli
  Cloning method: Gibson Cloning
Terms and licenses: Academic/Nonprofit Terms; Industry Terms: Not Available to Industry
Depositor comments: JM101 (working strain for phagemid transfer). Requires the helper phagemid (HP17deltaP8) and a message phagemid (e.g., pHK002.2). Please visit https://doi.org/10.1101/2024.08.28.610043 for bioRxiv preprint.
How to cite: pHK326 was a gift from Yolanda Schaerli (Addgene plasmid # 235475 ; http://n2t.net/addgene:235475 ; RRID:Addgene_235475)
