[The description below was written by a language model from this plasmid's Addgene catalogue record and pLannotate feature annotations shown in this document.]
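Description:
pHK326 is a bacterial expression plasmid of about 4.1 kb, built on a pCDF backbone, that places the bacteriophage M13 gene VIII under chemically inducible control in Escherichia coli. It replicates from the CloDF13 (CDF) origin, which is compatible with other common plasmid origins and so allows it to coexist with additional plasmids or phagemids in the same cell. Selection is by spectinomycin through the aadA (SmR) aminoglycoside adenylyltransferase gene, here driven by the AmpR (bla) promoter. The catalogue lists the plasmid as high copy. The catalogue also gives E. coli as the insert species, although the gene is of phage M13 origin.

The expression cassette consists of a tac promoter (a trp/lac UV5 hybrid) followed by a symmetric lac operator, the efficient ribosome binding site from T7 gene 10, and the gene VIII coding sequence for pVIII, the major coat protein of the M13 filament. T7 and rrnB T1/T2 terminators lie downstream. A divergently oriented lacI gene with its own promoter supplies the Lac repressor, which binds the operator and keeps gene VIII silent until lactose or IPTG relieves repression. Short annotated fragments of a tetracycline resistance gene and the araBAD promoter appear to be nonfunctional remnants.

According to the depositor comments, the plasmid is meant to work with a helper phagemid lacking gene VIII (HP17deltaP8) and a message phagemid. Supplying pVIII in trans from pHK326 would therefore make phage particle assembly, and hence phagemid transfer between cells, dependent on induction. This fits its use in engineered M13-based intercellular communication, with JM101 noted as the working strain for transfer.
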