Features (pLannotate 1.2.2; 15 found; start..end, strand, type, name):
     97..137     -  CDS            TcR (fragment): tetracycline efflux protein; tet; confers resistance to tetracycline
    223..1302    -  CDS            lacI: LACI_ECOLI - Experimental evidence at protein level: Swiss-Prot protein existence level 1. Repressor of the lactose operon. Binds allolactose as an inducer. From Escherichia coli (strain K12).
   1303..1376    -  promoter       lacI promoter (fragment): lacI
   1397..1416    +  promoter       araBAD promoter (fragment): araBAD; promoter of the L-arabinose operon of E. coli; the araC regulatory gene is transcribed in the opposite direction (Guzman et al., 1995)
   1423..1451    +  promoter       tac promoter: strong E. coli promoter; hybrid between the trp and lac UV5 promoters
   1457..1476    +  protein_bind   lac operator (symmetric): The lac repressor binds to the lac operator to inhibit transcription in E. coli. This inhibition can be relieved by adding lactose or isopropyl-β-D-thiogalactopyranoside (IPTG). The symmetric lac operator was optimized for tight binding of lac repressor. lac repressor encoded by lacI
   1481..1503    +  RBS            RBS: efficient ribosome binding site from bacteriophage T7 gene 10 (Olins and Rangwala, 1989)
   1510..1731    +  CDS            M13 gene VIII (sequence partly withheld): pVIII; VIII; major coat protein
   2021..2068    +  terminator     T7 terminator: transcription terminator for bacteriophage T7 RNA polymerase
   2080..2123    -  terminator     rrnB T1 terminator: Escherichia coli rrnB; transcription terminator T1 from the E. coli rrnB gene
   2255..2282    +  terminator     rrnB T2 terminator: transcription terminator T2 from the E. coli rrnB gene
   2411..3202    -  CDS            SmR: aminoglycoside adenylyltransferase (Murphy, 1985); aadA; confers resistance to spectinomycin and streptomycin
   3203..3294    -  promoter       AmpR promoter: bla
   3342..4023    -  rep_origin     CloDF13 ori (fragment): Plasmids containing the CloDF13 (CDF) origin of replication can be propagated in E. coli cells that contain additional plasmids with compatible origins.
   4048..4145    -  rep_origin     CloDF13 ori (fragment): Plasmids containing the CloDF13 (CDF) origin of replication can be propagated in E. coli cells that contain additional plasmids with compatible origins.
>Addgene plasmid #235475 | pHK326 | addgene full sequence | sequence record 472229 | Addgene NGS Result
TTTTCTACTGAACCGCTCTAGATTTCAGTGCAATTTATCTCTTCAAATGTAGCACCTGAAGTCAGCCCCA
TACGATATAAGTTGTAATTCTCATGTTAGTCATGCCCCGCGCCCACCGGAAGGAGCTGACTGGGTTGCTC
CTAGGATGCAGTGACTCGCACATTTCCCCGAAAAGTGCCACCTGAATTCGAAATCCCTGAAACTGAGACT
GTAGAAAATTCACTGCCCGCTTTCCAGTCGGGAAACCTGTCGTGCCAGCTGCATTAATGAATCGGCCAAC
GCGCGGGGAGAGGCGGTTTGCGTATTGGGCGCCAGGGTGGTTTTTCTTTTCACCAGTGAGACTGGCAACA
GCTGATTGCCCTTCACCGCCTGGCCCTGAGAGAGTTGCAGCAAGCGGTCCACGCTGGTTTGCCCCAGCAG
GCGAAAATCCTGTTTGATGGTGGTTAACGGCGGGATATAACATGAGCTATCTTCGGTATCGTCGTATCCC
ACTACCGAGATATCCGCACCAACGCGCAGCCCGGACTCGGTAATGGCGCGCATTGCGCCCAGCGCCATCT
GATCGTTGGCAACCAGCATCGCAGTGGGAACGATGCCCTCATTCAGCATTTGCATGGTTTGTTGAAAACC
GGACATGGCACTCCAGTCGCCTTCCCGTTCCGCTATCGGCTGAATTTGATTGCGAGTGAGATATTTATGC
CAGCCAGCCAGACGCAGACGCGCCGAGACAGAACTTAATGGGCCCGCTAACAGCGCGATTTGCTGGTGAC
CCAATGCGACCAGATGCTCCACGCCCAGTCGCGTACCGTCCTCATGGGAGAAAATAATACTGTTGATGGG
TGTCTGGTCAGAGACATCAAGAAATAACGCCGGAACATTAGTGCAGGCAGCTTCCACAGCAATGGCATCC
TGGTCATCCAGCGGATAGTTAATGATCAGCCCACTGACGCGTTGCGCGAGAAGATTGTGCACCGCCGCTT
TACAGGCTTCGACGCCGCTTCGTTCTACCATCGACACCACCACGCTGGCACCCAGTTGATCGGCGCGAGA
TTTAATCGCCGCGACAATTTGCGACGGCGCGTGCAGGGCCAGACTGGAGGTGGCAACGCCAATCAGCAAC
GACTGTTTGCCCGCCAGTTGTTGTGCCACGCGGTTGGGAATGTAATTCAGCTCCGCCATCGCCGCTTCCA
CTTTTTCCCGCGTTTTCGCAGAAACGTGGCTGGCCTGGTTCACCACGCGGGAAACGGTCTGATAAGAGAC
ACCGGCATACTCTGCGACATCGTATAACGTTACTGGTTTCATATTCACCACCCTGAATTGACTCTCTTCC
GGGCGCTATCATGCCATACCGCGAAAGGTTTTGCGCCATTCGATGGCGCGCCGCCATTGCGGCCGCGCCG
TCACTGCGTCTTTTACGAGCTGTTGACAATTAATCATCGGCTCGTATAATGTGTGGAATTGTGAGCGCTC
ACAATTTAATTTTGTTTAACTTTAAGAAGGAGATATACCATGAAAAAGTCTTTAGCCCTCAAAGCCTCTG
TAGCCGTTGCTACCCTCGTTCCG
[48 nt withheld, positions 1564-1611]
A
[119 nt withheld, positions 1613-1731]
CTCGGTACCAAATTCCAGAAAAGAGGCCTCCCGAAAGGGGGGCCTTTTTTCGTTTTGGTCCTAATAGATA
AAGGATAGGTCTGGTAGTGTTGTTCGTTCTCGCAGGTAAATCAATAATACTCAGCAGTTCCGTAGACTTT
TCAGTGGGACAGGGTAGCGATAACAGATAGATTGTAATAAGACACAGTAGGTGCTCGTAGTTGCGTGAAG
AGAACCGCTCAGGAAATCCAGTCAGAAGTATTGGTAATCGTTGAAAACTCAGTCGACTGCTGCCACCGCT
GAGCAATAACTAGCATAACCCCTTGGGGCCTCTAAACGGGTCTTGAGGGGTTTTTTGCCAGGCATCAAAT
AAAACGAAAGGCTCAGTCGGAAGACTGGGCCTTTCGTTTTATCTGTTGTTTGTCGGTGAACGCTCTCCTG
AGTAGGACAAATCCGCCGGGAGCGGATTTGAACGTTGTGAAGCAACGGCCCGGAGGGTGGCGGGCAGGAC
GCCCGCCATAAACTGCCAGGCATCAAACTAAGCAGAAGGCCATCCTGACGGATGGCCTTTTTGCGTTTCA
GATCTACCGGTAAACCAGCAATAGACATAAGCGGCTATTTAACGACCCTGCCCTGAACCGACGACCGGGT
CATCGTGGCCGGATCTTGCGGCCCCTCGGCTTGAACGAATTGTTAGACATTATTTGCCGACTACCTTGGT
GATCTCGCCTTTCACGTAGTGGACAAATTCTTCCAACTGATCTGCGCGCGAGGCCAAGCGATCTTCTTCT
TGTCCAAGATAAGCCTGTCTAGCTTCAAGTATGACGGGCTGATACTGGGCCGGCAGGCGCTCCATTGCCC
AGTCGGCAGCGACATCCTTCGGCGCGATTTTGCCGGTTACTGCGCTGTACCAAATGCGGGACAACGTAAG
CACTACATTTCGCTCATCGCCAGCCCAGTCGGGCGGCGAGTTCCATAGCGTTAAGGTTTCATTTAGCGCC
TCAAATAGATCCTGTTCAGGAACCGGATCAAAGAGTTCCTCCGCCGCTGGACCTACCAAGGCAACGCTAT
GTTCTCTTGCTTTTGTCAGCAAGATAGCCAGATCAATGTCGATCGTGGCTGGCTCGAAGATACCTGCAAG
AATGTCATTGCGCTGCCATTCTCCAAATTGCAGTTCGCGCTTAGCTGGATAACGCCACGGAATGATGTCG
TCGTGCACAACAATGGTGACTTCTACAGCGCGGAGAATCTCGCTCTCTCCAGGGGAAGCCGAAGTTTCCA
AAAGGTCGTTGATCAAAGCTCGCCGCGTTGTTTCATCAAGCCTTACGGTCACCGTAACCAGCAAATCAAT
ATCACTGTGTGGCTTCAGGCCGTCATCCACTGCGGAGCCGTACAAATGTACGGCCAGCAACGTCGGTTCG
AGATGGCGCTCGATGACGCCAACTACCTCTGATAGTTGAGTCGATACTTCGGCGATCACCGCTTCCCTCA
TACTCTTCCTTTTTCAATATTATTGAAGCATTTATCAGGGTTATTGTCTCATGAGCGGATACATATTTGA
ATGTATTTAGAAAAATAAACAAATAGCTAGCTCACTCGGTCGCTACGCTCCGGGCGTGAGACTGCGGCGG
GCGCTGCGGACACATACAAAGTTACCCACAGATTCCGTGGATAAGCAGGGGACTAACATGTGAGGCAAAA
CAGCAGGGCCGCGCCGGTGGCGTTTTTCCATAGGCTCCGCCCTCCTGCCAGAGTTCACATAAACAGACGC
TTTTCCGGTGCATCTGTGGGAGCCGTGAGGCTCAACCATGAATCTGACAGTACGGGCGAAACCCGACAGG
ACTTAAAGATCCCCACCGTTTCCGGCGGGTCGCTCCCTCTTGCGCTCTCCTGTTCCGACCCTGCCGTTTA
CCGGATACCTGTTCCGCCTTTCTCCCTTACGGGAAGTGTGGCGCTTTCTCATAGCTCACACACTGGTATC
TCGGCTCGGTGTAGGTCGTTTGCTCCAAGCTGGGCTGTAAGCAAGAACTCCCCGTTCAGCCCGACTGCTG
CGCCTTATCCGGTAACTGTTCACTTGAGTCCAACCCGGAAAAGCACGGTAAAACGCCACTGGCAGCAGCC
ATTGGTAACTGGGAGTTCGCAGAGGATTTGTTTAGCTAAACACGCGGTTGCTCTTGAAGTGTGCGCCAAA
GTCCGGCTACACTGGAAGGACAGATTTGGTTGCTGTGCTCTGCGAAAGCCAGTTACCACGGTTAAGCAGT
TCCCCAACTGACTTAACCTTCGATCAAACCACCTCCCCAGGTGGTTTTTTCGAAGGTTAAGTCAGTTGGG
GAACTGCTTAACCTTCGATCAAACCACCTCCCCAGGTGGTTTTTTCGTTTACAGGGCAAAAGATTACGCG
CAGAAAAAAAGGATCTCAAGAAGATCCTTTGATC
